>Addgene plasmid #70542 | R777-E258 Hs.RASSF3-nostop | depositor full sequence | sequence record 125991 | Full Sequence
TTAACGCTAGCATGGATGTTTTCCCAGTCACGACGTTGTAAAACGACGGCCAGTCTTAAAATTCGAGCTC
GGTCCGAGGATCCGAAATAATGATTTTATTTTGACTGATAGTGACCTGTTCGTTGCAACAAATTGATAAG
CAATGCTTTTTTATAATGCCAACTTTGTACAAAAAAGTTGGCACCATGAGCAGCGGCTACAGCAGCCTGG
AGGAGGACGCCGAGGACTTCTTCTTCACCGCCAGGACCTCCTTCTTCAGGAGAGCGCCCCAGGGCAAGCC
CCGCTCCGGCCAACAAGATGTTGAGAAAGAGAAGGAAACCCACAGTTACCTCAGCAAAGAGGAGATCAAA
GAGAAAGTTCATAAATACAACTTAGCAGTCACAGACAAGTTGAAGATGACCTTGAATTCAAATGGGATTT
ACACTGGCTTCATTAAAGTACAGATGGAACTCTGCAAACCTCCACAGACTTCTCCAAATTCTGGAAAACT
CTCTCCCAGTAGCAATGGCTGTATGAATACACTTCATATCAGCAGCACAAACACTGTCGGGGAAGTGATC
GAGGCCCTGCTCAAAAAGTTTCTCGTGACTGAGAGCCCTGCCAAGTTTGCACTTTATAAGCGTTGTCACA
GGGAAGACCAAGTCTACGCCTGCAAGCTCTCAGACCGGGAACATCCACTCTACCTGCGTTTGGTAGCAGG
GCCCAGAACAGACACACTTAGTTTTGTTCTTCGTGAACATGAAATTGGAGAGTGGGAAGCCTTCAGCCTT
CCAGAACTACAGAATTTCTTGCGCATCTTGGACAAGGAAGAAGATGAACAGCTGCAGAACCTGAAGAGGC
GCTACACAGCCTACAGGCAGAAGCTGGAAGAAGCCCTCCGTGAGGTGTGGAAGCCTGATTCAACTTTCTT
GTACAAAGTTGGCATTATAGGAAAGCATTGCTTATCAATTTGTTGCAACGAACAGGTCACTATCAGTCAA
AATAAAATCATTATTTGCATGCAAGCTTAGATCCTCTAGACCAGCCAGGACAGAAATGCCTCGACTTCGC
TGCTACCCAAGGTTGCCGGGTGACGCACACCGTGGAAACGGATGAAGGCACGAACCCAGTGGACATAAGC
CTGTTCGGTTCGTAAGCTGTAATGCAAGTAGCGTATGCGCTCACGCAACTGGTCCAGAACCTTGACCGAA
CGCAGCGGTGGTAACGGCGCAGTGGCGGTTTTCATGGCTTGTTATGACTGTTTTTTTGGGGTACAGTCTA
TGCCTCGGGCATCCAAGCAGCAAGCGCGTTACGCCGTGGGTCGATGTTTGATGTTATGGAGCAGCAACGA
TGTTACGCAGCAGGGCAGTCGCCCTAAAACAAAGTTAAACATTATGAGGGAAGCGGTGATCGCCGAAGTA
TCGACTCAACTATCAGAGGTAGTTGGCGTCATCGAGCGCCATCTCGAACCGACGTTGCTGGCCGTACATT
TGTACGGCTCCGCAGTGGATGGCGGCCTGAAGCCACACAGTGATATTGATTTGCTGGTTACGGTGACCGT
AAGGCTTGATGAAACAACGCGGCGAGCTTTGATCAACGACCTTTTGGAAACTTCGGCTTCCCCTGGAGAG
AGCGAGATTCTCCGCGCTGTAGAAGTCACCATTGTTGTGCACGACGACATCATTCCGTGGCGTTATCCAG
CTAAGCGCGAACTGCAATTTGGAGAATGGCAGCGCAATGACATTCTTGCAGGTATCTTCGAGCCAGCCAC
GATCGACATTGATCTGGCTATCTTGCTGACAAAAGCAAGAGAACATAGCGTTGCCTTGGTAGGTCCAGCG
GCGGAGGAACTCTTTGATCCGGTTCCTGAACAGGATCTATTTGAGGCGCTAAATGAAACCTTAACGCTAT
GGAACTCGCCGCCCGACTGGGCTGGCGATGAGCGAAATGTAGTGCTTACGTTGTCCCGCATTTGGTACAG
CGCAGTAACCGGCAAAATCGCGCCGAAGGATGTCGCTGCCGACTGGGCAATGGAGCGCCTGCCGGCCCAG
TATCAGCCCGTCATACTTGAAGCTAGACAGGCTTATCTTGGACAAGAAGAAGATCGCTTGGCCTCGCGCG
CAGATCAGTTGGAAGAATTTGTCCACTACGTGAAAGGCGAGATCACCAAGGTAGTCGGCAAATAACCCTC
GAGCCACCCATGACCAAAATCCCTTAACGTGAGTTACGCGTCGTTCCACTGAGCGTCAGACCCCGTAGAA
AAGATCAAAGGATCTTCTTGAGATCCTTTTTTTCTGCGCGTAATCTGCTGCTTGCAAACAAAAAAACCAC
CGCTACCAGCGGTGGTTTGTTTGCCGGATCAAGAGCTACCAACTCTTTTTCCGAAGGTAACTGGCTTCAG
CAGAGCGCAGATACCAAATACTGTCCTTCTAGTGTAGCCGTAGTTAGGCCACCACTTCAAGAACTCTGTA
GCACCGCCTACATACCTCGCTCTGCTAATCCTGTTACCAGTGGCTGCTGCCAGTGGCGATAAGTCGTGTC
TTACCGGGTTGGACTCAAGACGATAGTTACCGGATAAGGCGCAGCGGTCGGGCTGAACGGGGGGTTCGTG
CACACAGCCCAGCTTGGAGCGAACGACCTACACCGAACTGAGATACCTACAGCGTGAGCATTGAGAAAGC
GCCACGCTTCCCGAAGGGAGAAAGGCGGACAGGTATCCGGTAAGCGGCAGGGTCGGAACAGGAGAGCGCA
CGAGGGAGCTTCCAGGGGGAAACGCCTGGTATCTTTATAGTCCTGTCGGGTTTCGCCACCTCTGACTTGA
GCGTCGATTTTTGTGATGCTCGTCAGGGGGGCGGAGCCTATGGAAAAACGCCAGCAACGCGGCCTTTTTA
CGGTTCCTGGCCTTTTGCTGGCCTTTTGCTCACATGTTCTTTCCTGCGTTATCCCCTGATTCTGTGGATA
ACCGTATTACCGCCTTTGAGTGAGCTGATACCGCTCGCCGCAGCCGAACGACCGAGCGCAGCGAGTCAGT
GAGCGAGGAAGCGGAAGAGCGCCCAATACGCAAACCGCCTCTCCCCGCGCGTTGGCCGATTCATTAATGC
AGCTGGCACGACAGGTTTCCCGACTGGAAAGCGGGCAGTGAGCGCAACGCAATTAATACGCGTACCGCTA
GCCAGGAAGAGTTTGTAGAAACGCAAAAAGGCCATCCGTCAGGATGGCCTTCTGCTTAGTTTGATGCCTG
GCAGTTTATGGCGGGCGTCCTGCCCGCCACCCTCCGGGCCGTTGCTTCACAACGTTCAAATCCGCTCCCG
GCGGATTTGTCCTACTCAGGAGAGCGTTCACCGACAAACAACAGATAAAACGAAAGGCCCAGTCTTCCGA
CTGAGCCTTTCGTTTTATTTGATGCCTGGCAGTTCCCTACTCTCGCG
Features (pLannotate 1.2.2; 11 found; start..end, strand, type, name):
     18..54      -  CDS            lacZα (fragment): LacZα fragment of β-galactosidase; lacZ fragment
     85..180     +  protein_bind   attL3: mutant version of attL; recombination site for the Gateway® LR reaction LR Clonase™
    186..899     +  CDS            RASSF3: RASF3_HUMAN - Experimental evidence at protein level: Swiss-Prot protein existence level 1. From Homo sapiens (Human).
    904..997     -  protein_bind   attL2 (fragment): mutant version of attL; recombination site for the Gateway® LR reaction LR Clonase™
   1112..1135    +  promoter       Pc promoter (fragment): intI1 (promoter lies within the coding sequence); class 1 integron promoter
   1311..1367    +  CDS            GmR (fragment): gentamycin acetyltransferase; aacC1; confers resistance to gentamycin
   1374..2165    +  CDS            SmR: aminoglycoside adenylyltransferase (Murphy, 1985); aadA; confers resistance to spectinomycin and streptomycin
   2258..2846    +  rep_origin     ori: high-copy-number ColE1/pMB1/pBR322/pUC origin of replication
   3029..3121    +  CDS            lacI (fragment): lac repressor; lacI; The lac repressor binds to the lac operator to inhibit transcription in E. coli. This inhibition can be relieved by adding lactose or isopropyl-β-D-thiogalactopyranoside (IPTG).
   3176..3203    -  terminator     rrnB T2 terminator: transcription terminator T2 from the E. coli rrnB gene
   3335..3378    +  terminator     rrnB T1 terminator: Escherichia coli rrnB; transcription terminator T1 from the E. coli rrnB gene
