[The description below was written by a language model from this plasmid's Addgene catalogue record and pLannotate feature annotations shown in this document.]
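Description:
R777-E258 Hs.RASSF3-nostop is a Gateway entry clone built on the pDonor-255 backbone, carrying the human RASSF3 open reading frame (reference transcript NM_178169.3) with its stop codon removed. It is a small bacterial plasmid of about 3.4 kb (a 2.7 kb backbone plus a 714 bp insert) that replicates in E. coli from a high-copy ColE1/pUC-type origin. Selection is with spectinomycin, conferred by the aadA aminoglycoside adenylyltransferase gene (annotated SmR), which also gives streptomycin resistance. A fragment of a class 1 integron Pc promoter and a short gentamicin acetyltransferase remnant lie just upstream of this marker. Short lacZα and lacI fragments are also annotated and appear to be nonfunctional backbone remnants. The rrnB T1 and T2 terminators sit upstream of the cloning region, where they would help insulate the insert from read-through transcription.

The RASSF3 coding sequence is flanked by two attL recombination sites, which the automated annotation labels as attL3 on the 5′ side and a partial attL2 on the 3′ side. These labels come from sequence similarity among attL variants, and the record does not otherwise specify the site identities. No promoter, tag or reporter is associated with the ORF in this plasmid, so it is not an expression construct in itself. It serves instead as a source clone. An LR Clonase reaction transfers the ORF into a Gateway destination vector of choice, which supplies the promoter and host-specific elements. Because the native stop codon is absent, translation can continue through the downstream recombination site into a C-terminal tag or fusion partner encoded by the destination vector, which is the stated purpose of this version of the clone.
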