Addgene plasmid #70542: R777-E258 Hs.RASSF3-nostop
Purpose: Gateway ORF clone of human RASSF3 [NM_178169.3] without stop codon (for C-terminal fusions)
Depositing lab: Dominic Esposito. Depositing organization: National Cancer Institute (NCI).
Backbone
  Vector backbone: pDonor-255
  Backbone size w/o insert (bp): 2693
  Vector type: Gateway Entry Clone
Growth in bacteria
  Bacterial resistance: Spectinomycin, 50 μg/mL
  Growth temperature: 37°C
  Growth strain: DH10B
  Copy number: High Copy
Gene/Insert
  Gene/Insert name: RASSF3
  Species: H. sapiens (human)
  Insert size (bp): 714
  GenBank ID: NM_178169.3
  Entrez Gene: RASSF3 (a.k.a. RASSF5)
  Cloning method: Gateway Cloning
  Sequencing primers: 5′ M13F 23-mer (5'-CCCAGTCACGACGTTGTAAAACG); 3′ attLR 23-mer (5'-TAACATCAGAGATTTTGAGACAC)
Terms and licenses: Academic/Nonprofit Terms; Industry Terms: Not Available to Industry
How to cite: R777-E258 Hs.RASSF3-nostop was a gift from Dominic Esposito (Addgene plasmid # 70542 ; http://n2t.net/addgene:70542 ; RRID:Addgene_70542)
