>Addgene plasmid #70542 | R777-E258 Hs.RASSF3-nostop | addgene partial sequence | sequence record 130558 | pCR8_R1 5'-cgaaccgaacaggcttatgt-3'
CGGTGTGCGTCACCCGGCAACCTTGGGTAGCAGCGAAGTCGAGGCATTTCTGTCCTGGCTGGTCTAGAGG
ATCTAAGCTTGCATGCAAATAATGATTTTATTTTGACTGATAGTGACCTGTTCGTTGCAACAAATTGATA
AGCAATGCTTTCCTATAATGCCAACTTTGTACAAGAAAGTTGAATCAGGCTTCCACACCTCACGGAGGGC
TTCTTCCAGCTTCTGCCTGTAGGCTGTGTAGCGCCTCTTCAGGTTCTGCAGCTGTTCATCTTCTTCCTTG
TCCAAGATGCGCAAGAAATTCTGTAGTTCTGGAAGGCTGAAGGCTTCCCACTCTCCAATTTCATGTTCAC
GAAGAACAAAACTAAGTGTGTCTGTTCTGGGCCCTGCTACCAAACGCAGGTAGAGTGGATGTTCCCGGTC
TGAGAGCTTGCAGGCGTAGACTTGGTCTTCCCTGTGACAACGCTTATAAAGTGCAAACTTGGCAGGGCTC
TCAGTCACGAGAAACTTTTTGAGCAGGGCCTCGATCACTTCCCCGACAGTGTTTGTGCTGCTGATATGAA
GTGTATTCATACAGCCATTGCTACTGGGAGAGAGTTTTCCAGAATTTGGAGAAGTCTGTGGAGGTTTGCA
GAGTTCCATCTGTACTTTAATGAAGCCAGTGTAAATCCCATTTGAATTCAAGGTCATCTTCAACTTGTCT
GTGACTGCTAAGTTGTATTTATGAACTTTCTCTTTGATCTCCTCTTTGCTGAGGTAACTGTGGGTTTCCT
TCTCTTTCTCAACATCTTGTTGGCCGGAGCGGGGCTTGCCCTGGGGCGCTCTCCTGAAGAAGGAGGTCCT
GGCGGTGAAGAAGAAGTCCTCGGCGTCCTCCTCCA
